Addgene plasmid #76785: CDK17 gRNA (BRDN0001149533)
Purpose: 3rd generation lentiviral gRNA plasmid targeting human CDK17
Depositing lab: John Doench & David Root. Depositing organization: Broad Institute. Publication: Optimized sgRNA design to maximize activity and minimize off-target effects of CRISPR-Cas9. Doench JG, Fusi N, Sullender M, Hegde M, Vaimberg EW, Donovan KF, Smith I, Tothova Z, Wilen C, Orchard R, Virgin HW, Listgarten J, Root DE. Nat Biotechnol. 2016 Jan 18. doi: 10.1038/nbt.3437. PubMed 26780180.
Backbone
  Vector backbone: lentiGuide-Puro
  Backbone manufacturer: Zhang Lab (Addgene plasmid # 52963)
  Vector type: Mammalian Expression, Lentiviral, CRISPR
  Selectable markers: Puromycin
Growth in bacteria
  Bacterial resistance: Ampicillin, 100 μg/mL
  Growth temperature: 37°C
  Growth strain: DH5alpha
  Copy number: High Copy
Gene/Insert
  Gene/Insert name: CDK17 (alt names: CDK17; NM_001170464.2)
  gRNA/shRNA sequence: CATGAGTATGCACAACGTAA
  Species: H. sapiens (human)
  Entrez Gene: CDK17 (a.k.a. PCTAIRE2, PCTK2)
  Promoter: hU6
  Cloning method: Unknown
  Sequencing primers: 5′ U6-F; 3′ pS2-R
Terms and licenses: Academic/Nonprofit Terms; Industry Terms: Not Available to Industry
Depositor comments: The gRNA was designed to target the following Genbank reference sequence(s): NM_001170464.2,NM_002595.4. Note that this plasmid does NOT contain Cas9. It should be used in conjunction with lentiCas9-Blast (Addgene #52962) or otherwise with cell lines already expressing Cas9. Browse the full kinome gRNA library at http://www.addgene.org/pooled-library/broadgpp-human-kinome/ or visit http://www.broadinstitute.org/rnai/public/ for detailed protocols and information.
How to cite: CDK17 gRNA (BRDN0001149533) was a gift from John Doench & David Root (Addgene plasmid # 76785 ; http://n2t.net/addgene:76785 ; RRID:Addgene_76785)
