[The description below was written by a language model from this plasmid's Addgene catalogue record and the feature table of its GenBank file.]
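Description:
CDK17 gRNA (BRDN0001149533) is a third-generation lentiviral CRISPR guide plasmid built on the lentiGuide-Puro backbone, carrying a single guide RNA directed against human CDK17 (also known as PCTAIRE2 or PCTK2). The 8.3 kb circular construct is maintained in E. coli through a high-copy ColE1/pUC-type origin with ampicillin selection from the bla gene. The backbone also carries an f1 origin and an SV40 origin and poly(A) signal outside the viral region.

The transfer cassette is framed by an RSV promoter fused to a truncated HIV-1 5' LTR and a self-inactivating (Delta-U3) 3' LTR. This arrangement makes genomic RNA production Tat-independent and leaves the integrated provirus without LTR promoter activity. Between the LTRs lie the Psi packaging signal, the Rev response element for nuclear export of the unspliced RNA, and a cPPT/CTS element that aids nuclear import during transduction. A human U6 RNA polymerase III promoter drives the CDK17-specific spacer, which is joined to the Streptococcus pyogenes Cas9 guide scaffold. Downstream, an EF-1-alpha promoter with its intron A expresses puromycin N-acetyltransferase for selection of transduced mammalian cells, and a WPRE enhances transcript expression.

The plasmid does not encode Cas9, so it is meant to be used alongside a separate Cas9 lentiviral vector or in cells that already express the nuclease, where the guide directs cutting at CDK17 for gene knockout. According to the depositor, the guide was designed against two CDK17 reference transcripts and belongs to a human kinome gRNA collection. That collection is associated with work on optimised sgRNA design for higher on-target activity and fewer off-target effects.
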