LOCUS       Exported 8323 bp ds-DNA circular SYN 13-MAY-2021
DEFINITION  3rd generation lentiviral gRNA plasmid targeting human CDK17.
ACCESSION   .
VERSION     .
KEYWORDS    CDK17 gRNA (BRDN0001149533)
SOURCE      synthetic DNA construct
  ORGANISM  synthetic DNA construct
REFERENCE   1 (bases 1 to 8323)
  AUTHORS   Doench JG, Fusi N, Sullender M, Hegde M, Vaimberg EW, Donovan KF,
            Smith I, Tothova Z, Wilen C, Orchard R, Virgin HW, Listgarten J,
            Root DE
  TITLE     Optimized sgRNA design to maximize activity and minimize off-target
            effects of CRISPR-Cas9.
  JOURNAL   Nat Biotechnol. 2016 Jan 18. doi: 10.1038/nbt.3437.
  PUBMED    26780180
REFERENCE   2 (bases 1 to 8323)
  AUTHORS   .
  TITLE     Direct Submission
  JOURNAL   Exported May 13, 2021 from SnapGene Server 1.1.58
            http://www.snapgene.com
FEATURES             Location/Qualifiers
     source          1..8323
                     /organism="synthetic DNA construct"
                     /mol_type="other DNA"
     promoter        87..1265
                     /label=EF-1-alpha promoter
                     /note="strong constitutive promoter for human elongation
                     factor EF-1-alpha"
     intron          318..1256
                     /label=EF-1-alpha intron A
                     /note="intron upstream of the start codon of human
                     EF-1-alpha"
     primer_bind     1213..1233
                     /label=EF1a-F
                     /note="Human elongation factor-1a promoter, forward primer"
     CDS             1278..1877
                     /codon_start=1
                     /gene="pac from Streptomyces alboniger"
                     /product="puromycin N-acetyltransferase"
                     /label=PuroR
                     /note="confers resistance to puromycin"
                     /translation="MTEYKPTVRLATRDDVPRAVRTLAAAFADYPATRHTVDPDRHIER
                     VTELQELFLTRVGLDIGKVWVADDGAAVAVWTTPESVEAGAVFAEIGPRMAELSGSRLA
                     AQQQMEGLLAPHRPKEPAWFLATVGVSPDHQGKGLGSAVVLPGVEAAERAGVPAFLETS
                     APRNLPFYERLGFTVTADVEVPEGPRTWCMTRKPGA"
     primer_bind     complement(1278..1297)
                     /label=Puro-R
                     /note="Puromycin resistance gene, reverse primer. Also
                     called puro-variant-R"
     primer_bind     1774..1794
                     /label=Puro-F
                     /note="Puromycin resistance gene, forward primer"
     misc_feature    1893..2481
                     /label=WPRE
                     /note="woodchuck hepatitis virus posttranscriptional
                     regulatory element"
     primer_bind     complement(1946..1966)
                     /label=WPRE-R
                     /note="WPRE, reverse primer"
     CDS             complement(2364..2375)
                     /codon_start=1
                     /product="Factor Xa recognition and cleavage site"
                     /label=Factor Xa site
                     /translation="IEGR"
     LTR             2553..2786
                     /label=3' LTR (Delta-U3)
                     /note="self-inactivating 3' long terminal repeat (LTR) from
                     HIV-1"
     polyA_signal    2864..2985
                     /label=SV40 poly(A) signal
                     /note="SV40 polyadenylation signal"
     primer_bind     complement(2901..2920)
                     /label=SV40pA-R
                     /note="SV40 polyA, reverse primer"
     primer_bind     2955..2974
                     /label=EBV-rev
                     /note="SV40 polyA terminator, reverse primer"
     rep_origin      3025..3160
                     /label=SV40 ori
                     /note="SV40 origin of replication"
     primer_bind     3087..3106
                     /label=SV40pro-F
                     /note="SV40 promoter/origin, forward primer"
     primer_bind     complement(3180..3199)
                     /label=T7
                     /note="T7 promoter, forward primer"
     promoter        complement(3181..3199)
                     /label=T7 promoter
                     /note="promoter for bacteriophage T7 RNA polymerase"
     primer_bind     complement(3209..3226)
                     /label=M13 Forward
                     /note="In lacZ gene. Also called M13-F20 or M13 (-21)
                     Forward"
     primer_bind     complement(3209..3225)
                     /label=M13 fwd
                     /note="common sequencing primer, one of multiple similar
                     variants"
     primer_bind     complement(3218..3240)
                     /label=M13/pUC Forward
                     /note="In lacZ gene"
     rep_origin      3367..3822
                     /direction=RIGHT
                     /label=f1 ori
                     /note="f1 bacteriophage origin of replication; arrow
                     indicates direction of (+) strand synthesis"
     primer_bind     complement(3454..3473)
                     /label=F1ori-R
                     /note="F1 origin, reverse primer"
     primer_bind     3664..3685
                     /label=F1ori-F
                     /note="F1 origin, forward primer"
     promoter        3848..3952
                     /gene="bla"
                     /label=AmpR promoter
     CDS             3953..4813
                     /codon_start=1
                     /gene="bla"
                     /product="beta-lactamase"
                     /label=AmpR
                     /note="confers resistance to ampicillin, carbenicillin, and
                     related antibiotics"
                     /translation="MSIQHFRVALIPFFAAFCLPVFAHPETLVKVKDAEDQLGARVGYI
                     ELDLNSGKILESFRPEERFPMMSTFKVLLCGAVLSRIDAGQEQLGRRIHYSQNDLVEYS
                     PVTEKHLTDGMTVRELCSAAITMSDNTAANLLLTTIGGPKELTAFLHNMGDHVTRLDRW
                     EPELNEAIPNDERDTTMPVAMATTLRKLLTGELLTLASRQQLIDWMEADKVAGPLLRSA
                     LPAGWFIADKSGAGERGSRGIIAALGPDGKPSRIVVIYTTGSQATMDERNRQIAEIGAS
                     LIKHW"
     primer_bind     complement(4171..4190)
                     /label=Amp-R
                     /note="Ampicillin resistance gene, reverse primer"
     rep_origin      4984..5572
                     /direction=RIGHT
                     /label=ori
                     /note="high-copy-number ColE1/pMB1/pBR322/pUC origin of
                     replication"
     primer_bind     5473..5492
                     /label=pBR322ori-F
                     /note="pBR322 origin, forward primer"
     primer_bind     5726..5743
                     /label=L4440
                     /note="L4440 vector, forward primer"
     protein_bind    5860..5881
                     /label=CAP binding site
                     /bound_moiety="E. coli catabolite activator protein"
                     /note="CAP binding activates transcription in the presence
                     of cAMP."
     promoter        5896..5926
                     /label=lac promoter
                     /note="promoter for the E. coli lac operon"
     protein_bind    5934..5950
                     /label=lac operator
                     /bound_moiety="lac repressor encoded by lacI"
                     /note="The lac repressor binds to the lac operator to
                     inhibit transcription in E. coli. This inhibition can be
                     relieved by adding lactose or
                     isopropyl-beta-D-thiogalactopyranoside (IPTG)."
     primer_bind     5939..5961
                     /label=M13/pUC Reverse
                     /note="In lacZ gene"
     primer_bind     5958..5974
                     /label=M13 rev
                     /note="common sequencing primer, one of multiple similar
                     variants"
     primer_bind     5958..5974
                     /label=M13 Reverse
                     /note="In lacZ gene. Also called M13-rev"
     primer_bind     5993..6013
                     /label=T3
                     /note="T3 promoter, forward primer"
     promoter        5995..6013
                     /label=T3 promoter
                     /note="promoter for bacteriophage T3 RNA polymerase"
     promoter        6041..6267
                     /label=RSV promoter
                     /note="Rous sarcoma virus enhancer/promoter"
     LTR             6268..6448
                     /label=5' LTR (truncated)
                     /note="truncated 5' long terminal repeat (LTR) from HIV-1"
     misc_feature    6495..6620
                     /label=HIV-1 Psi
                     /note="packaging signal of human immunodeficiency virus
                     type 1"
     misc_feature    7113..7346
                     /label=RRE
                     /note="The Rev response element (RRE) of HIV-1 allows for
                     Rev-dependent mRNA export from the nucleus to the
                     cytoplasm."
     CDS             7531..7575
                     /codon_start=1
                     /product="antigenic peptide corresponding to amino acids
                     655 to 669 of the HIV envelope protein gp41 (Lutje Hulsik
                     et al., 2013)"
                     /label=gp41 peptide
                     /note="recognized by the 2H10 single-chain llama nanobody"
                     /translation="KNEQELLELDKWASL"
     promoter        7753..7993
                     /label=U6 promoter
                     /note="RNA polymerase III promoter for human U6 snRNA"
     primer_bind     7753..7773
                     /label=hU6-F
                     /note="Human U6 promoter, forward primer"
     primer_bind     7924..7943
                     /label=LKO.1 5'
                     /note="Human U6 promoter, forward primer"
     misc_RNA        8023..8098
                     /label=gRNA scaffold
                     /note="guide RNA scaffold for the Streptococcus pyogenes
                     CRISPR/Cas9 system"
     misc_feature    8154..8271
                     /label=cPPT/CTS
                     /note="central polypurine tract and central termination
                     sequence of HIV-1"
ORIGIN
        1 cccgggtgca aagatggata aagttttaaa cagagaggaa tctttgcagc taatggacct
       61 tctaggtctt gaaaggagtg ggaattggct ccggtgcccg tcagtgggca gagcgcacat
      121 cgcccacagt ccccgagaag ttggggggag gggtcggcaa ttgatccggt gcctagagaa
      181 ggtggcgcgg ggtaaactgg gaaagtgatg tcgtgtactg gctccgcctt tttcccgagg
      241 gtgggggaga accgtatata agtgcagtag tcgccgtgaa cgttcttttt cgcaacgggt
      301 ttgccgccag aacacaggta agtgccgtgt gtggttcccg cgggcctggc ctctttacgg
      361 gttatggccc ttgcgtgcct tgaattactt ccacctggct gcagtacgtg attcttgatc
      421 ccgagcttcg ggttggaagt gggtgggaga gttcgaggcc ttgcgcttaa ggagcccctt
      481 cgcctcgtgc ttgagttgag gcctggcctg ggcgctgggg ccgccgcgtg cgaatctggt
      541 ggcaccttcg cgcctgtctc gctgctttcg ataagtctct agccatttaa aatttttgat
      601 gacctgctgc gacgcttttt ttctggcaag atagtcttgt aaatgcgggc caagatctgc
      661 acactggtat ttcggttttt ggggccgcgg gcggcgacgg ggcccgtgcg tcccagcgca
      721 catgttcggc gaggcggggc ctgcgagcgc ggccaccgag aatcggacgg gggtagtctc
      781 aagctggccg gcctgctctg gtgcctggcc tcgcgccgcc gtgtatcgcc ccgccctggg
      841 cggcaaggct ggcccggtcg gcaccagttg cgtgagcgga aagatggccg cttcccggcc
      901 ctgctgcagg gagctcaaaa tggaggacgc ggcgctcggg agagcgggcg ggtgagtcac
      961 ccacacaaag gaaaagggcc tttccgtcct cagccgtcgc ttcatgtgac tccacggagt
     1021 accgggcgcc gtccaggcac ctcgattagt tctcgagctt ttggagtacg tcgtctttag
     1081 gttgggggga ggggttttat gcgatggagt ttccccacac tgagtgggtg gagactgaag
     1141 ttaggccagc ttggcacttg atgtaattct ccttggaatt tgcccttttt gagtttggat
     1201 cttggttcat tctcaagcct cagacagtgg ttcaaagttt ttttcttcca tttcaggtgt
     1261 cgtgacgtac ggccaccatg accgagtaca agcccacggt gcgcctcgcc acccgcgacg
     1321 acgtccccag ggccgtacgc accctcgccg ccgcgttcgc cgactacccc gccacgcgcc
     1381 acaccgtcga tccggaccgc cacatcgagc gggtcaccga gctgcaagaa ctcttcctca
     1441 cgcgcgtcgg gctcgacatc ggcaaggtgt gggtcgcgga cgacggcgcc gccgtggcgg
     1501 tctggaccac gccggagagc gtcgaagcgg gggcggtgtt cgccgagatc ggcccgcgca
     1561 tggccgagtt gagcggttcc cggctggccg cgcagcaaca gatggaaggc ctcctggcgc
     1621 cgcaccggcc caaggagccc gcgtggttcc tggccaccgt cggagtctcg cccgaccacc
     1681 agggcaaggg tctgggcagc gccgtcgtgc tccccggagt ggaggcggcc gagcgcgccg
     1741 gggtgcccgc cttcctggag acctccgcgc cccgcaacct ccccttctac gagcggctcg
     1801 gcttcaccgt caccgccgac gtcgaggtgc ccgaaggacc gcgcacctgg tgcatgaccc
     1861 gcaagcccgg tgcctgaacg cgttaagtcg acaatcaacc tctggattac aaaatttgtg
     1921 aaagattgac tggtattctt aactatgttg ctccttttac gctatgtgga tacgctgctt
     1981 taatgccttt gtatcatgct attgcttccc gtatggcttt cattttctcc tccttgtata
     2041 aatcctggtt gctgtctctt tatgaggagt tgtggcccgt tgtcaggcaa cgtggcgtgg
     2101 tgtgcactgt gtttgctgac gcaaccccca ctggttgggg cattgccacc acctgtcagc
     2161 tcctttccgg gactttcgct ttccccctcc ctattgccac ggcggaactc atcgccgcct
     2221 gccttgcccg ctgctggaca ggggctcggc tgttgggcac tgacaattcc gtggtgttgt
     2281 cggggaaatc atcgtccttt ccttggctgc tcgcctgtgt tgccacctgg attctgcgcg
     2341 ggacgtcctt ctgctacgtc ccttcggccc tcaatccagc ggaccttcct tcccgcggcc
     2401 tgctgccggc tctgcggcct cttccgcgtc ttcgccttcg ccctcagacg agtcggatct
     2461 ccctttgggc cgcctccccg cgtcgacttt aagaccaatg acttacaagg cagctgtaga
     2521 tcttagccac tttttaaaag aaaagggggg actggaaggg ctaattcact cccaacgaag
     2581 acaagatctg ctttttgctt gtactgggtc tctctggtta gaccagatct gagcctggga
     2641 gctctctggc taactaggga acccactgct taagcctcaa taaagcttgc cttgagtgct
     2701 tcaagtagtg tgtgcccgtc tgttgtgtga ctctggtaac tagagatccc tcagaccctt
     2761 ttagtcagtg tggaaaatct ctagcagtac gtatagtagt tcatgtcatc ttattattca
     2821 gtatttataa cttgcaaaga aatgaatatc agagagtgag aggaacttgt ttattgcagc
     2881 ttataatggt tacaaataaa gcaatagcat cacaaatttc acaaataaag catttttttc
     2941 actgcattct agttgtggtt tgtccaaact catcaatgta tcttatcatg tctggctcta
     3001 gctatcccgc ccctaactcc gcccatcccg cccctaactc cgcccagttc cgcccattct
     3061 ccgccccatg gctgactaat tttttttatt tatgcagagg ccgaggccgc ctcggcctct
     3121 gagctattcc agaagtagtg aggaggcttt tttggaggcc tagggacgta cccaattcgc
     3181 cctatagtga gtcgtattac gcgcgctcac tggccgtcgt tttacaacgt cgtgactggg
     3241 aaaaccctgg cgttacccaa cttaatcgcc ttgcagcaca tccccctttc gccagctggc
     3301 gtaatagcga agaggcccgc accgatcgcc cttcccaaca gttgcgcagc ctgaatggcg
     3361 aatgggnnnn nnnnnnnnnn nnnnnnnnnn nnnnnnnnnn nnnnnnnnnn nnnnnnnnnn
     3421 nnnnnnnnnn nnnnnnnnnn nnnnnnnnnn nnnnnnnnnn nnnnnnnnnn nnnnnnnnnn
     3481 nnnnnnnnnn cnnnnnnnnn nnnnnnnnnn nnnnnnnnnn nnnnnnnnnn nnnnnnnnnn
     3541 nnnnnnnnnn nnnnnnnnnn nnnnnnnnnn nnnnnnnnnn nnannnnnnn nnnnnnnnnn
     3601 nnnnnnnnnn nnnnnnnnnn nnnnnnnnnn nncctttgac gttggagtcc acgttcttta
     3661 atagtggact cttgttccaa actggaacaa cactcaaccc tatctcggtc tattcttttg
     3721 atttataagg gattttgccg atttcggcct attggttaaa aaatgagctg atttaacaaa
     3781 aatttaacgc gaattttaac aaaatattaa cgcttacaat ttaggtggca cttttcgggg
     3841 aaatgtgcgc ggaaccccta tttgtttatt tttctaaata cattcaaata tgtatccgct
     3901 catgagacaa taaccctgat aaatgcttca ataatattga aaaaggaaga gtatgagtat
     3961 tcaacatttc cgtgtcgccc ttattccctt ttttgcggca ttttgccttc ctgtttttgc
     4021 tcacccagaa acgctggtga aagtaaaaga tgctgaagat cagttgggtg cacgagtggg
     4081 ttacatcgaa ctggatctca acagcggtaa gatccttgag agttttcgcc ccgaagaacg
     4141 ttttccaatg atgagcactt ttaaagttct gctatgtggc gcggtattat cccgtattga
     4201 cgccgggcaa gagcaactcg gtcgccgcat acactattct cagaatgact tggttgagta
     4261 ctcaccagtc acagaaaagc atcttacgga tggcatgaca gtaagagaat tatgcagtgc
     4321 tgccataacc atgagtgata acactgcggc caacttactt ctgacaacga tcggaggacc
     4381 gaaggagcta accgcttttt tgcacaacat gggggatcat gtaactcgcc ttgatcgttg
     4441 ggaaccggag ctgaatgaag ccataccaaa cgacgagcgt gacaccacga tgcctgtagc
     4501 aatggcaaca acgttgcgca aactattaac tggcgaacta cttactctag cttcccggca
     4561 acaattaata gactggatgg aggcggataa agttgcagga ccacttctgc gctcggccct
     4621 tccggctggc tggtttattg ctgataaatc tggagccggt gagcgtgggt ctcgcggtat
     4681 cattgcagca ctggggccag atggtaagcc ctcccgtatc gtagttatct acacgacggg
     4741 gagtcaggca actatggatg aacgaaatag acagatcgct gagataggtg cctcactgat
     4801 taagcattgg taactgtcag accaagttta ctcatatata ctttagattg atttaaaact
     4861 tcatttttaa tttaaaagga tctaggtgaa gatccttttt gataatctca tgaccaaaat
     4921 cccttaacgt gagttttcgt tccactgagc gtcagacccc gtagaaaaga tcaaaggatc
     4981 ttcttgagat cctttttttc tgcgcgtaat ctgctgcttg caaacaaaaa aaccaccgct
     5041 accagcggtg gtttgtttgc cggatcaaga gctaccaact ctttttccga aggtaactgg
     5101 cttcagcaga gcgcagatac caaatactgt tcttctagtg tagccgtagt taggccacca
     5161 cttcaagaac tctgtagcac cgcctacata cctcgctctg ctaatcctgt taccagtggc
     5221 tgctgccagt ggcgataagt cgtgtcttac cgggttggac tcaagacgat agttaccgga
     5281 taaggcgcag cggtcgggct gaacgggggg ttcgtgcaca cagcccagct tggagcgaac
     5341 gacctacacc gaactgagat acctacagcg tgagctatga gaaagcgcca cgcttcccga
     5401 agggagaaag gcggacaggt atccggtaag cggcagggtc ggaacaggag agcgcacgag
     5461 ggagcttcca gggggaaacg cctggtatct ttatagtcct gtcgggtttc gccacctctg
     5521 acttgagcgt cgatttttgt gatgctcgtc aggggggcgg agcctatgga aaaacgccag
     5581 caacgcggcc tttttacggt tcctggcctt ttgctggcct tttgctcaca tgttctttcc
     5641 tgcgttatcc cctgattctg tggataaccg tattaccgcc tttgagtgag ctgataccgc
     5701 tcgccgcagc cgaacgaccg agcgcagcga gtcagtgagc gaggaagcgg aagagcgccc
     5761 aatacgcaaa ccgcctctcc ccgcgcgttg gccgattcat taatgcagct ggcacgacag
     5821 gtttcccgac tggaaagcgg gcagtgagcg caacgcaatt aatgtgagtt agctcactca
     5881 ttaggcaccc caggctttac actttatgct tccggctcgt atgttgtgtg gaattgtgag
     5941 cggataacaa tttcacacag gaaacagcta tgaccatgat tacgccaagc gcgcaattaa
     6001 ccctcactaa agggaacaaa agctggagct gcaagcttaa tgtagtctta tgcaatactc
     6061 ttgtagtctt gcaacatggt aacgatgagt tagcaacatg ccttacaagg agagaaaaag
     6121 caccgtgcat gccgattggt ggaagtaagg tggtacgatc gtgccttatt aggaaggcaa
     6181 cagacgggtc tgacatggat tggacgaacc actgaattgc cgcattgcag agatattgta
     6241 tttaagtgcc tagctcgata cataaacggg tctctctggt tagaccagat ctgagcctgg
     6301 gagctctctg gctaactagg gaacccactg cttaagcctc aataaagctt gccttgagtg
     6361 cttcaagtag tgtgtgcccg tctgttgtgt gactctggta actagagatc cctcagaccc
     6421 ttttagtcag tgtggaaaat ctctagcagt ggcgcccgaa cagggacttg aaagcgaaag
     6481 ggaaaccaga ggagctctct cgacgcagga ctcggcttgc tgaagcgcgc acggcaagag
     6541 gcgaggggcg gcgactggtg agtacgccaa aaattttgac tagcggaggc tagaaggaga
     6601 gagatgggtg cgagagcgtc agtattaagc gggggagaat tagatcgcga tgggaaaaaa
     6661 ttcggttaag gccaggggga aagaaaaaat ataaattaaa acatatagta tgggcaagca
     6721 gggagctaga acgattcgca gttaatcctg gcctgttaga aacatcagaa ggctgtagac
     6781 aaatactggg acagctacaa ccatcccttc agacaggatc agaagaactt agatcattat
     6841 ataatacagt agcaaccctc tattgtgtgc atcaaaggat agagataaaa gacaccaagg
     6901 aagctttaga caagatagag gaagagcaaa acaaaagtaa gaccaccgca cagcaagcgg
     6961 ccgctgatct tcagacctgg aggaggagat atgagggaca attggagaag tgaattatat
     7021 aaatataaag tagtaaaaat tgaaccatta ggagtagcac ccaccaaggc aaagagaaga
     7081 gtggtgcaga gagaaaaaag agcagtggga ataggagctt tgttccttgg gttcttggga
     7141 gcagcaggaa gcactatggg cgcagcgtca atgacgctga cggtacaggc cagacaatta
     7201 ttgtctggta tagtgcagca gcagaacaat ttgctgaggg ctattgaggc gcaacagcat
     7261 ctgttgcaac tcacagtctg gggcatcaag cagctccagg caagaatcct ggctgtggaa
     7321 agatacctaa aggatcaaca gctcctgggg atttggggtt gctctggaaa actcatttgc
     7381 accactgctg tgccttggaa tgctagttgg agtaataaat ctctggaaca gatttggaat
     7441 cacacgacct ggatggagtg ggacagagaa attaacaatt acacaagctt aatacactcc
     7501 ttaattgaag aatcgcaaaa ccagcaagaa aagaatgaac aagaattatt ggaattagat
     7561 aaatgggcaa gtttgtggaa ttggtttaac ataacaaatt ggctgtggta tataaaatta
     7621 ttcataatga tagtaggagg cttggtaggt ttaagaatag tttttgctgt actttctata
     7681 gtgaatagag ttaggcaggg atattcacca ttatcgtttc agacccacct cccaaccccg
     7741 aggggaccca gagagggcct atttcccatg attccttcat atttgcatat acgatacaag
     7801 gctgttagag agataattag aattaatttg actgtaaaca caaagatatt agtacaaaat
     7861 acgtgacgta gaaagtaata atttcttggg tagtttgcag ttttaaaatt atgttttaaa
     7921 atggactatc atatgcttac cgtaacttga aagtatttcg atttcttggc tttatatatc
     7981 ttgtggaaag gacgaaacac cgcatgagta tgcacaacgt aagttttaga gctagaaata
     8041 gcaagttaaa ataaggctag tccgttatca acttgaaaaa gtggcaccga gtcggtgctt
     8101 ttttaagctt ggcgtaacta gatcttgaga caaatggcag tattcatcca caattttaaa
     8161 agaaaagggg ggattggggg gtacagtgca ggggaaagaa tagtagacat aatagcaaca
     8221 gacatacaaa ctaaagaatt acaaaaacaa attacaaaaa ttcaaaattt tcgggtttat
     8281 tacagggaca gcagagatcc actttggcgc cggctcgagg ggg
//
