>Addgene plasmid #76785 | CDK17 gRNA (BRDN0001149533) | depositor partial sequence | sequence record 144245 | Target Sequence
CATGAGTATGCACAACGTAA
