>Addgene plasmid #76785 | CDK17 gRNA (BRDN0001149533) | addgene partial sequence | sequence record 186501 | hU6-F
AGAAAGTAATAATTTCTTGGGTAGTTTGCAGTTTTAAAATTATGTTTTAAAATGGACTATCATATGCTTA
CCGTAACTTGAAAGTATTTCGATTTCTTGGCTTTATATATCTTGTGGAAAGGACGAAACACCGCATGAGT
ATGCACAACGTAAGTTTTAGAGCTAGAAATAGCAAGTTAAAATAAGGCTAGTCCGTTATCAACTTGAAAA
AGTGGCACCGAGTCGGTGCTTTTTTAAGCTTGGCGTAACTAGATCTTGAGACAAATGGCAGTATTCATCC
ACAATTTTAAAAGAAAAGGGGGGATTGGGGGGTACAGTGCAGGGGAAAGAATAGTAGACATAATAGCAAC
AGACATACAAACTAAAGAATTACAAAAACAAATTACAAAAATTCAAAATTTTCGGGTTTATTACAGGGAC
AGCAGAGATCCACTTTGGCGCCGGCTCGAGGGGGCCCGGGTGCAAAGATGGATAAAGTTTTAAACAGAGA
GGAATCTTTGCAGCTAATGGACCTTCTAGGTCTTGAAAGGAGTGGGAATTGGCTCCGGTGCCCGTCAGTG
GGCAGAGCGC
